>Addgene plasmid #80343 | pcDNA3-smURFP-IRES-eGFP | depositor full sequence | sequence record 151181 | pcDNA3-smURFP-IRES-eGFP sequence 7244 bps
GACGGATCGGGAGATCTCCCGATCCCCTATGGTGCACTCTCAGTACAATCTGCTCTGATGCCGCATAGTT
AAGCCAGTATCTGCTCCCTGCTTGTGTGTTGGAGGTCGCTGAGTAGTGCGCGAGCAAAATTTAAGCTACA
ACAAGGCAAGGCTTGACCGACAATTGCATGAAGAATCTGCTTAGGGTTAGGCGTTTTGCGCTGCTTCGCG
ATGTACGGGCCAGATATACGCGTTGACATTGATTATTGACTAGTTATTAATAGTAATCAATTACGGGGTC
ATTAGTTCATAGCCCATATATGGAGTTCCGCGTTACATAACTTACGGTAAATGGCCCGCCTGGCTGACCG
CCCAACGACCCCCGCCCATTGACGTCAATAATGACGTATGTTCCCATAGTAACGCCAATAGGGACTTTCC
ATTGACGTCAATGGGTGGAGTATTTACGGTAAACTGCCCACTTGGCAGTACATCAAGTGTATCATATGCC
AAGTACGCCCCCTATTGACGTCAATGACGGTAAATGGCCCGCCTGGCATTATGCCCAGTACATGACCTTA
TGGGACTTTCCTACTTGGCAGTACATCTACGTATTAGTCATCGCTATTACCATGGTGATGCGGTTTTGGC
AGTACATCAATGGGCGTGGATAGCGGTTTGACTCACGGGGATTTCCAAGTCTCCACCCCATTGACGTCAA
TGGGAGTTTGTTTTGGCACCAAAATCAACGGGACTTTCCAAAATGTCGTAACAACTCCGCCCCATTGACG
CAAATGGGCGGTAGGCGTGTACGGTGGGAGGTCTATATAAGCAGAGCTCTCTGGCTAACTAGAGAACCCA
CTGCTTACTGGCTTATCGAAATTAATACGACTCACTATAGGGAGACCCAAGCTGGCTAGCGTTTAAACTT
AAGCTTGCCACCATGGCTAAGACTTCCGAACAGAGGGTGAACATTGCTACACTGCTGACAGAAAATAAGA
AGAAAATCGTGGATAAGGCTTCCCAGGATCTGTGGCGGAGACACCCAGACCTGATCGCACCAGGAGGAAT
TGCTTTCTCTCAGAGGGACCGCGCTCTGTGCCTGCGAGATTACGGCTGGTTCCTGCATCTGATCACCTTT
TGTCTGCTGGCCGGAGATAAGGGCCCCATCGAGTCTATTGGGCTGATCAGTATTCGAGAAATGTATAACT
CACTGGGAGTGCCCGTCCCTGCAATGATGGAGAGCATTAGATGCCTGAAAGAAGCCAGCCTGTCCCTGCT
GGACGAAGAGGACGCCAACGAGACCGCACCCTACTTTGATTACATTATTAAGGCTATGAGCTAACTCGAG
TACTCCGGTATTGCGGTACCCTTGTACGCCTGTTTTATACTCCCTTCCCGTAACTTAGACGCACAAAACC
AAGTTCAATAGAAGGGGGTACAAACCAGTACCACCACGAACAAGCACTTCTGTTTCCCCGGTGATGTCGT
ATAGACTGCTTGCGTGGTTGAAAGCGACGGATCCGTTATCCGCTTATGTACTTCGAGAAGCCCAGTACCA
CCTCGGAATCTTCGATGCGTTGCGCTCAGCACTCAACCCCAGAGTGTAGCTTAGGCTGATGAGTCTGGAC
ATCCCTCACCGGTGACGGTGGTCCAGGCTGCGTTGGCGGCCTACCTATGGCTAACGCCATGGGACGCTAG
TTGTGAACAAGGTGTGAAGAGCCTATTGAGCTACATAAGAATCCTCCGGCCCCTGAATGCGGCTAATCCC
AACCTCGGAGCAGGTGGTCACAAACCAGTGATTGGCCTGTCGTAACGCGCAAGTCCGTGGCGGAACCGAC
TACTTTGGGTGTCCGTGTTTCCTTTTATTTTATTGTGGCTGCTTATGGTGACAATCACAGATTGTTATCA
TAAAGCGAATTGGATAGGATCCGTACGATGGTGAGCAAGGGCGAGGAGCTGTTCACCGGGGTGGTGCCCA
TCCTGGTCGAGCTGGACGGCGACGTAAACGGCCACAAGTTCAGCGTGTCCGGCGAGGGCGAGGGCGATGC
CACCTACGGCAAGCTGACCCTGAAGTTCATCTGCACCACCGGCAAGCTGCCCGTGCCCTGGCCCACCCTC
GTGACCACCCTGACCTACGGCGTGCAGTGCTTCAGCCGCTACCCCGACCACATGAAGCAGCACGACTTCT
TCAAGTCCGCCATGCCCGAAGGCTACGTCCAGGAGCGCACCATCTTCTTCAAGGACGACGGCAACTACAA
GACCCGCGCCGAGGTGAAGTTCGAGGGCGACACCCTGGTGAACCGCATCGAGCTGAAGGGCATCGACTTC
AAGGAGGACGGCAACATCCTGGGGCACAAGCTGGAGTACAACTACAACAGCCACAACGTCTATATCATGG
CCGACAAGCAGAAGAACGGCATCAAGGCCAACTTCAAGATCCGCCACAACATCGAGGACGGCAGCGTGCA
GCTCGCCGACCACTACCAGCAGAACACCCCCATCGGCGACGGCCCCGTGCTGCTGCCCGACAACCACTAC
CTGAGCACCCAGTCCGCCCTGAGCAAAGACCCCAACGAGAAGCGCGATCACATGGTCCTGCTGGAGTTCG
TGACCGCCGCCGGGATCACTCTCGGCATGGACGAGCTGTACAAGTAATCTAGAGGGCCCGTTTAAACCCG
CTGATCAGCCTCGACTGTGCCTTCTAGTTGCCAGCCATCTGTTGTTTGCCCCTCCCCCGTGCCTTCCTTG
ACCCTGGAAGGTGCCACTCCCACTGTCCTTTCCTAATAAAATGAGGAAATTGCATCGCATTGTCTGAGTA
GGTGTCATTCTATTCTGGGGGGTGGGGTGGGGCAGGACAGCAAGGGGGAGGATTGGGAAGACAATAGCAG
GCATGCTGGGGATGCGGTGGGCTCTATGGCTTCTGAGGCGGAAAGAACCAGCTGGGGCTCTAGGGGGTAT
CCCC
[124 nt withheld, positions 2945-3068]
C
[91 nt withheld, positions 3070-3160]
A
[49 nt withheld, positions 3162-3210]
CCTTTGACGTTGGAGTCCACGTTCTTT
[37 nt withheld, positions 3238-3274]
ACCCTATCTCGGTCTATTCTTTTGATTTATAAGGGATTTTGCCGATTTCGGCCTATTGGTTAAAAAATGA
GCTGATTTAACAAAAATTTAACGCGAATTAATTCTGTGGAATGTGTGTCAGTTAGGGTGTGGAAAGTCCC
CAGGCTCCCCAGCAGGCAGAAGTATGCAAAGCATGCATCTCAATTAGTCAGCAACCAGGTGTGGAAAGTC
CCCAGGCTCCCCAGCAGGCAGAAGTATGCAAAGCATGCATCTCAATTAGTCAGCAACCATAGTCCCGCCC
CTAACTCCGCCCATCCCGCCCCTAACTCCGCCCAGTTCCGCCCATTCTCCGCCCCATGGCTGACTAATTT
TTTTTATTTATGCAGAGGCCGAGGCCGCCTCTGCCTCTGAGCTATTCCAGAAGTAGTGAGGAGGCTTTTT
TGGAGGCCTAGGCTTTTGCAAAAAGCTCCCGGGAGCTTGTATATCCATTTTCGGATCTGATCAGCACGTG
ATGAAAAAGCCTGAACTCACCGCGACGTCTGTCGAGAAGTTTCTGATCGAAAAGTTCGACAGCGTCTCCG
ACCTGATGCAGCTCTCGGAGGGCGAAGAATCTCGTGCTTTCAGCTTCGATGTAGGAGGGCGTGGATATGT
CCTGCGGGTAAATAGCTGCGCCGATGGTTTCTACAAAGATCGTTATGTTTATCGGCACTTTGCATCGGCC
GCGCTCCCGATTCCGGAAGTGCTTGACATTGGGGAATTCAGCGAGAGCCTGACCTATTGCATCTCCCGCC
GTGCACAGGGTGTCACGTTGCAAGACCTGCCTGAAACCGAACTGCCCGCTGTTCTGCAGCCGGTCGCGGA
GGCCATGGATGCGATCGCTGCGGCCGATCTTAGCCAGACGAGCGGGTTCGGCCCATTCGGACCGCAAGGA
ATCGGTCAATACACTACATGGCGTGATTTCATATGCGCGATTGCTGATCCCCATGTGTATCACTGGCAAA
CTGTGATGGACGACACCGTCAGTGCGTCCGTCGCGCAGGCTCTCGATGAGCTGATGCTTTGGGCCGAGGA
CTGCCCCGAAGTCCGGCACCTCGTGCACGCGGATTTCGGCTCCAACAATGTCCTGACGGACAATGGCCGC
ATAACAGCGGTCATTGACTGGAGCGAGGCGATGTTCGGGGATTCCCAATACGAGGTCGCCAACATCTTCT
TCTGGAGGCCGTGGTTGGCTTGTATGGAGCAGCAGACGCGCTACTTCGAGCGGAGGCATCCGGAGCTTGC
AGGATCGCCGCGGCTCCGGGCGTATATGCTCCGCATTGGTCTTGACCAACTCTATCAGAGCTTGGTTGAC
GGCAATTTCGATGATGCAGCTTGGGCGCAGGGTCGATGCGACGCAATCGTCCGATCCGGAGCCGGGACTG
TCGGGCGTACACAAATCGCCCGCAGAAGCGCGGCCGTCTGGACCGATGGCTGTGTAGAAGTACTCGCCGA
TAGTGGAAACCGACGCCCCAGCACTCGTCCGAGGGCAAAGGAATAGCACGTGCTACGAGATTTCGATTCC
ACCGCCGCCTTCTATGAAAGGTTGGGCTTCGGAATCGTTTTCCGGGACGCCGGCTGGATGATCCTCCAGC
GCGGGGATCTCATGCTGGAGTTCTTCGCCCACCCCAACTTGTTTATTGCAGCTTATAATGGTTACAAATA
AAGCAATAGCATCACAAATTTCACAAATAAAGCATTTTTTTCACTGCATTCTAGTTGTGGTTTGTCCAAA
CTCATCAATGTATCTTATCATGTCTGTATACCGTCGACCTCTAGCTAGAGCTTGGCGTAATCATGGTCAT
AGCTGTTTCCTGTGTGAAATTGTTATCCGCTCACAATTCCACACAACATACGAGCCGGAAGCATAAAGTG
TAAAGCCTGGGGTGCCTAATGAGTGAGCTAACTCACATTAATTGCGTTGCGCTCACTGCCCGCTTTCCAG
TCGGGAAACCTGTCGTGCCAGCTGCATTAATGAATCGGCCAACGCGCGGGGAGAGGCGGTTTGCGTATTG
GGCGCTCTTCCGCTTCCTCGCTCACTGACTCGCTGCGCTCGGTCGTTCGGCTGCGGCGAGCGGTATCAGC
TCACTCAAAGGCGGTAATACGGTTATCCACAGAATCAGGGGATAACGCAGGAAAGAACATGTGAGCAAAA
GGCCAGCAAAAGGCCAGGAACCGTAAAAAGGCCGCGTTGCTGGCGTTTTTCCATAGGCTCCGCCCCCCTG
ACGAGCATCACAAAAATCGACGCTCAAGTCAGAGGTGGCGAAACCCGACAGGACTATAAAGATACCAGGC
GTTTCCCCCTGGAAGCTCCCTCGTGCGCTCTCCTGTTCCGACCCTGCCGCTTACCGGATACCTGTCCGCC
TTTCTCCCTTCGGGAAGCGTGGCGCTTTCTCATAGCTCACGCTGTAGGTATCTCAGTTCGGTGTAGGTCG
TTCGCTCCAAGCTGGGCTGTGTGCACGAACCCCCCGTTCAGCCCGACCGCTGCGCCTTATCCGGTAACTA
TCGTCTTGAGTCCAACCCGGTAAGACACGACTTATCGCCACTGGCAGCAGCCACTGGTAACAGGATTAGC
AGAGCGAGGTATGTAGGCGGTGCTACAGAGTTCTTGAAGTGGTGGCCTAACTACGGCTACACTAGAAGAA
CAGTATTTGGTATCTGCGCTCTGCTGAAGCCAGTTACCTTCGGAAAAAGAGTTGGTAGCTCTTGATCCGG
CAAACAAACCACCGCTGGTAGCGGTTTTTTTGTTTGCAAGCAGCAGATTACGCGCAGAAAAAAAGGATCT
CAAGAAGATCCTTTGATCTTTTCTACGGGGTCTGACGCTCAGTGGAACGAAAACTCACGTTAAGGGATTT
TGGTCATGAGATTATCAAAAAGGATCTTCACCTAGATCCTTTTAAATTAAAAATGAAGTTTTAAATCAAT
CTAAAGTATATATGAGTAAACTTGGTCTGACAGTTACCAATGCTTAATCAGTGAGGCACCTATCTCAGCG
ATCTGTCTATTTCGTTCATCCATAGTTGCCTGACTCCCCGTCGTGTAGATAACTACGATACGGGAGGGCT
TACCATCTGGCCCCAGTGCTGCAATGATACCGCGAGACCCACGCTCACCGGCTCCAGATTTATCAGCAAT
AAACCAGCCAGCCGGAAGGGCCGAGCGCAGAAGTGGTCCTGCAACTTTATCCGCCTCCATCCAGTCTATT
AATTGTTGCCGGGAAGCTAGAGTAAGTAGTTCGCCAGTTAATAGTTTGCGCAACGTTGTTGCCATTGCTA
CAGGCATCGTGGTGTCACGCTCGTCGTTTGGTATGGCTTCATTCAGCTCCGGTTCCCAACGATCAAGGCG
AGTTACATGATCCCCCATGTTGTGCAAAAAAGCGGTTAGCTCCTTCGGTCCTCCGATCGTTGTCAGAAGT
AAGTTGGCCGCAGTGTTATCACTCATGGTTATGGCAGCACTGCATAATTCTCTTACTGTCATGCCATCCG
TAAGATGCTTTTCTGTGACTGGTGAGTACTCAACCAAGTCATTCTGAGAATAGTGTATGCGGCGACCGAG
TTGCTCTTGCCCGGCGTCAATACGGGATAATACCGCGCCACATAGCAGAACTTTAAAAGTGCTCATCATT
GGAAAACGTTCTTCGGGGCGAAAACTCTCAAGGATCTTACCGCTGTTGAGATCCAGTTCGATGTAACCCA
CTCGTGCACCCAACTGATCTTCAGCATCTTTTACTTTCACCAGCGTTTCTGGGTGAGCAAAAACAGGAAG
GCAAAATGCCGCAAAAAAGGGAATAAGGGCGACACGGAAATGTTGAATACTCATACTCTTCCTTTTTCAA
TATTATTGAAGCATTTATCAGGGTTATTGTCTCATGAGCGGATACATATTTGAATGTATTTAGAAAAATA
AACAAATAGGGGTTCCGCGCACATTTCCCCGAAAAGTGCCACCTGACGTC
Features (pLannotate 1.2.2; 22 found; start..end, strand, type, name):
     28..80      -  misc_feature   bom (fragment): basis of mobility region from pBR322
    235..614     +  enhancer       CMV enhancer: human cytomegalovirus immediate early enhancer
    615..818     +  promoter       CMV promoter: human cytomegalovirus (CMV) immediate early promoter
    814..847     +  LTR            5' LTR (truncated) (fragment): truncated 5' long terminal repeat (LTR) from HIV-1
    863..881     +  promoter       T7 promoter: promoter for bacteriophage T7 RNA polymerase
    923..1324    +  CDS            smURFP: dimeric small ultra-red fluorescent protein derived from a cyanobacterial phycobiliprotein (Rodriguez et al., 2016)
   1667..1915    +  ncRNA          IRES Picorna: Accession: RF00229 - Picornavirus internal ribosome entry site (IRES)
   1918..2637    +  CDS            EGFP: the original enhanced GFP (Yang et al., 1996) mammalian codon-optimized
   2675..2899    +  polyA_signal   bGH poly(A) signal: bovine growth hormone polyadenylation signal
   2903..2924    +  promoter       SV40 promoter (fragment): SV40 enhancer and early promoter
   2945..3373    +  rep_origin     f1 ori (sequence partly withheld): f1 bacteriophage origin of replication; arrow indicates direction of (+) strand synthesis
   3387..3716    +  promoter       SV40 promoter: SV40 enhancer and early promoter
   3765..4790    +  CDS            HygR: aminoglycoside phosphotransferase from E. coli; aph(4)-Ia; confers resistance to hygromycin
   4800..4925    +  CDS            ble (fragment): BLE_KLEPN - Experimental evidence at protein level: Swiss-Prot protein existence level 1. Binding protein with a strong affinity to the bleomycin family of antibiotics. Binds to CL990; an antimitotic-antibiotic compound. From Klebsiella pneumoniae.
   4920..5041    +  polyA_signal   SV40 poly(A) signal: SV40 polyadenylation signal
   5114..5130    -  protein_bind   lac operator: The lac repressor binds to the lac operator to inhibit transcription in E. coli. This inhibition can be relieved by adding lactose or isopropyl-β-D-thiogalactopyranoside (IPTG). lac repressor encoded by lacI
   5138..5168    -  promoter       lac promoter: promoter for the E. coli lac operon
   5183..5204    -  protein_bind   CAP binding site: CAP binding activates transcription in the presence of cAMP. E. coli catabolite activator protein
   5217..5309    -  CDS            lacI (fragment): lac repressor; lacI; The lac repressor binds to the lac operator to inhibit transcription in E. coli. This inhibition can be relieved by adding lactose or isopropyl-β-D-thiogalactopyranoside (IPTG).
   5492..6077    -  rep_origin     ori: high-copy-number ColE1/pMB1/pBR322/pUC origin of replication
   6248..7108    -  CDS            AmpR: β-lactamase; bla; confers resistance to ampicillin, carbenicillin, and related antibiotics
   7109..7213    -  promoter       AmpR promoter: bla
