[The description below was written by a language model from this plasmid's Addgene catalogue record and pLannotate feature annotations shown in this document.]
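Description:
pcDNA3-smURFP-IRES-eGFP is a mammalian expression plasmid built on a pcDNA3-type backbone that produces two fluorescent proteins from a single bicistronic transcript. In bacteria it is maintained at high copy through a ColE1/pUC-type origin and selected with ampicillin via the β-lactamase gene. An f1 origin is also present. For selection in mammalian cells the plasmid carries a hygromycin resistance gene driven by the SV40 enhancer/early promoter and terminated by the SV40 polyadenylation signal. This matches the catalogue's listing of hygromycin as the selectable marker rather than the neomycin marker usually associated with pcDNA3. Short annotated fragments such as the ble, lacI, bom and truncated HIV-1 LTR matches appear to be backbone remnants or partial sequence hits, not functional elements.

The expression cassette begins with the human CMV immediate-early enhancer and promoter, followed by a T7 promoter that also serves as a sequencing primer site. The first open reading frame encodes smURFP, the small ultra-red fluorescent protein, a synthetic dimeric far-red protein evolved from a cyanobacterial phycobiliprotein. Downstream, a picornavirus-type internal ribosome entry site permits cap-independent translation of the second cistron, mammalian codon-optimised EGFP, and the transcript ends at the bovine growth hormone polyadenylation signal. Because both proteins are translated separately from the same mRNA, green fluorescence marks transfected cells and gives an internal reference for expression level against which the far-red smURFP signal can be compared. The record states the purpose simply as co-expression of smURFP and eGFP in mammalian cells.
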