Addgene plasmid #80343: pcDNA3-smURFP-IRES-eGFP
Purpose: Expresses smURFP and eGFP in mammalian cells.
Depositing lab: Erik Rodriguez & Roger Tsien. Depositing organization: University of California, San Diego (UCSD). Publication: A far-red fluorescent protein evolved from a cyanobacterial phycobiliprotein. Rodriguez EA, Tran GN, Gross LA, Crisp JL, Shu X, Lin JY, Tsien RY. Nat Methods. 2016 Aug 1. doi: 10.1038/nmeth.3935. PubMed 27479328.
Backbone
  Vector backbone: pcDNA3
  Backbone manufacturer: Thermo Fisher
  Backbone size w/o insert (bp): 6842
  Total vector size (bp): 7244
  Modifications to backbone: Contains Internal Ribosomal Entry Site (IRES) for expression of both smURFP and eGFP.
  Vector type: Mammalian Expression
  Selectable markers: Hygromycin
Growth in bacteria
  Bacterial resistance: Ampicillin, 100 μg/mL
  Growth temperature: 37°C
  Growth strain: DH5alpha
  Copy number: High Copy
Gene/Insert 1
  Gene/Insert name: smURFP (alt name: small Ultra-Red Fluorescent Protein)
  Species: Synthetic
  Insert size (bp): 402
  GenBank ID: KX449134
  Promoter: CMV
  Cloning method: Restriction Enzyme; 5′ cloning site HindII (not destroyed); 3′ cloning site XhoI (not destroyed)
  Sequencing primers: 5′ TAATACGACTCACTATAGGG; 3′ Unnecessary
Gene/Insert 2
  Gene/Insert name: eGFP (alt name: enhanced Green Fluorescent Protein)
  Species: Synthetic
  Insert size (bp): 720
  Promoter: IRES
  Cloning method: Restriction Enzyme; 5′ cloning site BsiWI (not destroyed); 3′ cloning site XbaI (not destroyed)
  Sequencing primers: 5′ gtggctgcttatggtgacaatc; 3′ CCTCGACTGTGCCTTCTA
Terms and licenses: Academic/Nonprofit Terms; Industry Terms: Not Available to Industry
How to cite: pcDNA3-smURFP-IRES-eGFP was a gift from Erik Rodriguez & Roger Tsien (Addgene plasmid # 80343 ; http://n2t.net/addgene:80343 ; RRID:Addgene_80343)
