>Addgene plasmid #80343 | pcDNA3-smURFP-IRES-eGFP | depositor partial sequence | sequence record 151182 | smURFP
ATGGCTAAGACTTCCGAACAGAGGGTGAACATTGCTACACTGCTGACAGAAAATAAGAAGAAAATCGTGG
ATAAGGCTTCCCAGGATCTGTGGCGGAGACACCCAGACCTGATCGCACCAGGAGGAATTGCTTTCTCTCA
GAGGGACCGCGCTCTGTGCCTGCGAGATTACGGCTGGTTCCTGCATCTGATCACCTTTTGTCTGCTGGCC
GGAGATAAGGGCCCCATCGAGTCTATTGGGCTGATCAGTATTCGAGAAATGTATAACTCACTGGGAGTGC
CCGTCCCTGCAATGATGGAGAGCATTAGATGCCTGAAAGAAGCCAGCCTGTCCCTGCTGGACGAAGAGGA
CGCCAACGAGACCGCACCCTACTTTGATTACATTATTAAGGCTATGAGCTAA
