>Addgene plasmid #80343 | pcDNA3-smURFP-IRES-eGFP | depositor partial sequence | sequence record 151183 | eGFP
ATGGTGAGCAAGGGCGAGGAGCTGTTCACCGGGGTGGTGCCCATCCTGGTCGAGCTGGACGGCGACGTAA
ACGGCCACAAGTTCAGCGTGTCCGGCGAGGGCGAGGGCGATGCCACCTACGGCAAGCTGACCCTGAAGTT
CATCTGCACCACCGGCAAGCTGCCCGTGCCCTGGCCCACCCTCGTGACCACCCTGACCTACGGCGTGCAG
TGCTTCAGCCGCTACCCCGACCACATGAAGCAGCACGACTTCTTCAAGTCCGCCATGCCCGAAGGCTACG
TCCAGGAGCGCACCATCTTCTTCAAGGACGACGGCAACTACAAGACCCGCGCCGAGGTGAAGTTCGAGGG
CGACACCCTGGTGAACCGCATCGAGCTGAAGGGCATCGACTTCAAGGAGGACGGCAACATCCTGGGGCAC
AAGCTGGAGTACAACTACAACAGCCACAACGTCTATATCATGGCCGACAAGCAGAAGAACGGCATCAAGG
CCAACTTCAAGATCCGCCACAACATCGAGGACGGCAGCGTGCAGCTCGCCGACCACTACCAGCAGAACAC
CCCCATCGGCGACGGCCCCGTGCTGCTGCCCGACAACCACTACCTGAGCACCCAGTCCGCCCTGAGCAAA
GACCCCAACGAGAAGCGCGATCACATGGTCCTGCTGGAGTTCGTGACCGCCGCCGGGATCACTCTCGGCA
TGGACGAGCTGTACAAGTAA
