>Addgene plasmid #80343 | pcDNA3-smURFP-IRES-eGFP | addgene partial sequence | sequence record 153448 | CMV-F 5'-CGCAAATGGGCGGTAGGCGTG-3'
CTCTCTGGCTAACTAGAGAACCCACTGCTTACTGGCTTATCGAAATTAATACGACTCACTATAGGGAGAC
CCAAGCTGGCTAGCGTTTAAACTTAAGCTTGCCACCATGGCTAAGACTTCCGAACAGAGGGTGAACATTG
CTACACTGCTGACAGAAAATAAGAAGAAAATCGTGGATAAGGCTTCCCAGGATCTGTGGCGGAGACACCC
AGACCTGATCGCACCAGGAGGAATTGCTTTCTCTCAGAGGGACCGCGCTCTGTGCCTGCGAGATTACGGC
TGGTTCCTGCATCTGATCACCTTTTGTCTGCTGGCCGGAGATAAGGGCCCCATCGAGTCTATTGGGCTGA
TCAGTATTCGAGAAATGTATAACTCACTGGGAGTGCCCGTCCCTGCAATGATGGAGAGCATTAGATGCCT
GAAAGAAGCCAGCCTGTCCCTGCTGGACGAAGAGGACGCCAACGAGACCGCACCCTACTTTGATTACATT
ATTAAGGCTATGAGCTAACTCGAGTACTCCGGTATTGCGGTACCCTTGTACGCCTGTTTTATACTCCCTT
CCCGTAACTTAGACGCACAAAACCAAGTTCAATAGAAGGGGGTACAAACCAGTACCACCACGAACAAGCA
CTTCTGTTTCCCCGGTGATGTCGTATAGACTGCTTGCGTGGTTGAAAGCGACGGATCCGTTATCCGCTTA
TGTACTTCGAGAAGCCCAGTACCACCTCGGAATCTTCGATGCGTTGCGCTCAGCACTCAACCCCAGAGTG
TAGCTTAGGCTGATGAGTCTGGACATCCCTCACCGGTGACGGTGGTCCAGGCTGCGTTGGCGGCCTACCT
ATGGCTAACGCCATGGGACGCTAGTTGTGAACAAGGTGTGAAGAGCCT
