>Addgene plasmid #80343 | pcDNA3-smURFP-IRES-eGFP | addgene partial sequence | sequence record 153450 | EGFP-N 5'-CGTCGCCGTCCAGCTCGACCAG-3'
GCTCCTCGCCCTTGCTCACCATCGTACGGATCCTATCCAATTCGCTTTATGATAACAATCTGTGATTGTC
ACCATAAGCAGCCACAATAAAATAAAAGGAAACACGGACACCCAAAGTAGTCGGTTCCGCCACGGACTTG
CGCGTTACGACAGGCCAATCACTGGTTTGTGACCACCTGCTCCGAGGTTGGGATTAGCCGCATTCAGGGG
CCGGAGGATTCTTATGTAGCTCAATAGGCTCTTCACACCTTGTTCACAACTAGCGTCCCATGGCGTTAGC
CATAGGTAGGCCGCCAACGCAGCCTGGACCACCGTCACCGGTGAGGGATGTCCAGACTCATCAGCCTAAG
CTACACTCTGGGGTTGAGTGCTGAGCGCAACGCATCGAAGATTCCGAGGTGGTACTGGGCTTCTCGAAGT
ACATAAGCGGATAACGGATCCGTCGCTTTCAACCACGCAAGCAGTCTATACGACATCACCGGGGAAACAG
AAGTGCTTGTTCGTGGTGGTACTGGTTTGTACCCCCTTCTATTGAACTTGGTTTTGTGCGTCTAAGTTAC
GGGAAGGGAGTATAAAACAGGCGTACAAGGGTACCGCAATACCGGAGTACTCGAGTTAGCTCATAGCCTT
AATAATGTAATCAAAGTAGGGTGCGGTCTCGTTGGCGTCCTCTTCGTCCAGCAGGGACAGGCTGGCTTCT
TTCAGGCATCTAATGCTCTCCATCATTGCAGGGACGGGCACTCCCAGTGAGTTATACATTTCTCGAATAC
TGATCAGCCCAATAGACTCGATGGGGCCCTTATCTCCGGCCAGCAGACAAAAGGTGATCAGATGCAGGAA
CCAGCCGTAATCTCGCAGGCACAGAGCGCGGTCCCTCTGAGAGAAAGCAATTCCTCCTGGTGCGATCAGG
TCTGGGTGTCTCCGCCACAGATCCTGGGAAGCCTTATCCACGATTTTCTTCTTATTTTCTGTCAGCAGTG
T
